>Addgene plasmid #239838 | pHS1742 | addgene full sequence | sequence record 479115 | Addgene NGS Result
AATCAGTGAGGCACCTATCTCAGCGATCTGTCTATTTCGTTCATCCATAGTTGCCTGACTCCCCGTCGTG
TAGATAACTACGATACGGGAGGGCTTACCATCTGGCCCCAGTGCTGCAATGATACCGCGAGACCCACGCT
CACCGGCTCCAGATTTATCAGCAATAAACCAGCCAGCCGGAAGGGCCGAGCGCAGAAGTGGTCCTGCAAC
TTTATCCGCCTCCATCCAGTCTATTAATTGTTGCCGGGAAGCTAGAGTAAGTAGTTCGCCAGTTAATAGT
TTGCGCAACGTTGTTGCCATTGCTACAGGCATCGTGGTGTCACGCTCGTCGTTTGGTATGGCTTCATTCA
GCTCCGGTTCCCAACGATCAAGGCGAGTTACATGATCCCCCATGTTGTGCAAAAAAGCGGTTAGCTCCTT
CGGTCCTCCGATCGTTGTCAGAAGTAAGTTGGCCGCAGTGTTATCACTCATGGTTATGGCAGCACTGCAT
AATTCTCTTACTGTCATGCCATCCGTAAGATGCTTTTCTGTGACTGGTGAGTACTCAACCAAGTCATTCT
GAGAATAGTGTATGCGGCGACCGAGTTGCTCTTGCCCGGCGTCAATACGGGATAATACCGCGCCACATAG
CAGAACTTTAAAAGTGCTCATCATTGGAAAACGTTCTTCGGGGCGAAAACTCTCAAGGATCTTACCGCTG
TTGAGATCCAGTTCGATGTAACCCACTCGTGCACCCAACTGATCTTCAGCATCTTTTACTTTCACCAGCG
TTTCTGGGTGAGCAAAAACAGGAAGGCAAAATGCCGCAAAAAAGGGAATAAGGGCGACACGGAAATGTTG
AATACTCATACTCTTCCTTTTTCAATATTATTGAAGCATTTATCAGGGTTATTGTCTCATGAGCGGATAC
ATATTTGAATGTATTTAGAAAAATAAACAAATAGGGGTTCCGCGCACATTTCCCCGAAAAGTGCCACCTG
ACGTCGACGGATCGGGAGATCTCCCGATCCCCTATGGTGCACTCTCAGTACAATCTGCTCTGATGCCGCA
TAGTTAAGCCAGTATCTGCTCCCTGCTTGTGTGTTGGAGGTCGCTGAGTAGTGCGCGAGCAAAATTTAAG
CTACAACAAGGCAAGGCTTGACCGACAATTGCATGAAGAATCTGCTTAGGGTTAGGCGTTTTGCGCTGCT
TCGCGATGTACGGGCCAGATATACGCGTTGACATTGATTATTGACTAGTTATTAATAGTAATCAATTACG
GGGTCATTAGTTCATAGCCCATATATGGAGTTCCGCGTTACATAACTTACGGTAAATGGCCCGCCTGGCT
GACCGCCCAACGACCCCCGCCCATTGACGTCAATAATGACGTATGTTCCCATAGTAACGCCAATAGGGAC
TTTCCATTGACGTCAATGGGTGGAGTATTTACGGTAAACTGCCCACTTGGCAGTACATCAAGTGTATCAT
ATGCCAAGTACGCCCCCTATTGACGTCAATGACGGTAAATGGCCCGCCTGGCATTATGCCCAGTACATGA
CCTTATGGGACTTTCCTACTTGGCAGTACATCTACGTATTAGTCATCGCTATTACCATGGTGATGCGGTT
TTGGCAGTACATCAATGGGCGTGGATAGCGGTTTGACTCACGGGGATTTCCAAGTCTCCACCCCATTGAC
GTCAATGGGAGTTTGTTTTGGCACCAAAATCAACGGGACTTTCCAAAATGTCGTAACAACTCCGCCCCAT
TGACGCAAATGGGCGGTAGGCGTGTACGGTGGGAGGTCTATATAAGCAGAGCTCTCTGGCTAACTAGAGA
ACCCACTGCTTACTGGCTTATCGAAATTAATACGACTCACTATAGGGAGACCCAAGCTGGCTAGCGTTTA
AACTTAAGCTTGCCACCATGGGATCTCCAAAAAAGAAACGGAAGGTGGGATCCAGATACGTGTACGTGCT
GGATGTGGACGGCAAGCCTCTGATGCCTACATGCAGGTTCGGCAAGGTGCGGAGAATGCTGAAATCTGGC
CAAGCTAAGGCCGTGGACACCCTGCCTTTCACCATCCAGCTGACCTACAAGCCCAGAACCAGAATCCTGC
AACCTGTGACCCTGGGCCAGGACCCCGGCAGAACCAATATCGGAATGGCCGCCGTGCGGTTCGACGGCAA
GGAACTGGGAAGATTCCACTGCATCACAAGAAACAAGGAAATCCCTAAGCTGATGGCCGACAGAATGGCA
GCCAGAAAGGCCTCCCGGAGAGGCGAGAGACTGGCCAGAAAGCGCCTGGCCCGGAAACTGCACACCACCG
CCAAGCACCTGAATGGCAGAATCCTGCCAGGATGTAGCAAACCCATCGCCGTGAAGGACATCATCAACAC
AGAGAGCAGATTCAACAACAGAATCCTGACCAAATGCAAAGTGTGCGGCAAGAACACCCCTCTGAGAAGA
AACGTGCGGGAACTCCTGCTGGAAAACATCGTGCGGTTTCTGCCTCTGGAAAGCGAGCTGAAGGAAACAC
TCAAGAGAACCATCCTGGAAGGCCAGCAGGGCAATATCAACAAGCTGTTCAGGAAACTTAAATTCAATCA
AAAGGATTGGCCTGGCAAAAACCTGACCGATATCGCTAAGAATAAGCTGCCAGGCCGGCTGCCCTTCTGC
AAGGAGCACTTCGCCGAGAACGAGAAGTTCACCACCATCGAGAAGAGCACCTTCCGGCTGACCCCTACCG
CCACCCAGCTGCTGCGGACCCACATCAACCTGTTTAGAAAGCTGAGCGGCATCCTGCCCGTGACCGACGT
GGCCGTCGAGCTGAACAAGTTCGCCTTTATGCAGCTGGACAACCCTGAGATGAAGAAGCGGGAAATCGAC
TTCTGCCACGGCCCACTGTGCGGCACCGGCGGCCTGGAAGCCGCTGTTAAGGAGCAGCAGGATGGAAAAT
GCCTGCTGTGTGGAAAAGAATCTATCGGCCACTACCACCACATCGTGCCTAGGTCCCGTAGAGGCAGCAA
CACCATCGCTAATATCGCCGGCCTTTGTCCTAAGTGCCACGAGCTCGTGCACAAGGACGCCGATACAGCC
GAGTCTCTGACAGAGATGAAAACCGGCCTGATGAAGAAGTATGGAGGCACCAGCGTGCTGAACCAGATCA
TCCCCAAGCTGGTGCGCACCCTGGCCGACCTGTTTCCTGGCCACTTCCACGTGACAAACGGCTGGAACAC
CAAGGAGTTCAGAGAGAAACATCATCTGGAAAAGGATCACGACGTGGATGCTTACTGCATCGCCTGCAGC
CACCTGAAGCCTGAGGAAACCCTGGTGGAAACTGAGCCTTTCGAGATCCTGCAGTTCAGAAAGCACAACA
GAGCCATCATTCACCACCAGACCGAGCGGACGTACAAGCTGGACGGCGTGACAGTGGCTAAAAATAGAAA
GAAACGGATGGAACAGAAAACCGACAGCCTGGAAGATTGGTACGTGGACATGGCCAAGGAACACGGCAAA
ACACAGGCCGATGCCATGCGGAGCAGACTGACCGTGAAAAAGAGCACACGGTATTACAACACCCCTGGCA
GAATGATGCCAGGCACAGTTTTCCTGTACGAGGGCAAGAGATACGTGATGACCGGCCAGATTACAAACGG
CAAGTACTACAGAGCCTACGGCCAGGAGAAGCGGAACTTCCCCGCTGTCAAGGTGAGGATTCTGACAAAG
AACACCGGACTAGTCTTTGTGGCCGGATCCAAAAGGCCGGCGGCCACGAAAAAGGCCGGCCAGGCAAAAA
AGAAAAAGGGATCTTACCCATACGATGTTCCAGATTACGCTTACCCATACGATGTTCCAGATTACGCTTA
CCCATACGATGTTCCAGATTACGCTTGAGGCCGCTCGAGTCTAGAGGGCCCGTTTAAACCCGCTGATCAG
CCTCGACTGTGCCTTCTAGTTGCCAGCCATCTGTTGTTTGCCCCTCCCCCGTGCCTTCCTTGACCCTGGA
AGGTGCCACTCCCACTGTCCTTTCCTAATAAAATGAGGAAATTGCATCGCATTGTCTGAGTAGGTGTCAT
TCTATTCTGGGGGGTGGGGTGGGGCAGGACAGCAAGGGGGAGGATTGGGAAGACAATAGCAGGCATGCTG
GGGATGCGGTGGGCTCTATGGCTTCTGAGGCGGAAAGAACCAGCTGGGGCTCTAGGGGGTATCCCC
[124 nt withheld, positions 4197-4320]
C
[91 nt withheld, positions 4322-4412]
A
[49 nt withheld, positions 4414-4462]
CCTTTGACGTTGGAGTCCACGTTCTTT
[37 nt withheld, positions 4490-4526]
ACCCTATCTCGGTCTATTCTTTTGATTTATAAGGGATTTTGCCGATTTCGGCCTATTGGTTAAAAAATGA
GCTGATTTAACAAAAATTTAACGCGAATTAATTCTGTGGAATGTGTGTCAGTTAGGGTGTGGAAAGTCCC
CAGGCTCCCCAGCAGGCAGAAGTATGCAAAGCATGCATCTCAATTAGTCAGCAACCAGGTGTGGAAAGTC
CCCAGGCTCCCCAGCAGGCAGAAGTATGCAAAGCATGCATCTCAATTAGTCAGCAACCATAGTCCCGCCC
CTAACTCCGCCCATCCCGCCCCTAACTCCGCCCAGTTCCGCCCATTCTCCGCCCCATGGCTGACTAATTT
TTTTTATTTATGCAGAGGCCGAGGCCGCCTCTGCCTCTGAGCTATTCCAGAAGTAGTGAGGAGGCTTTTT
TGGAGGCCTAGGCTTTTGCAAAAAGCTCCCGGGAGCTTGTATATCCATTTTCGGATCTGATCAAGAGACA
GGATGAGGATCGTTTCGCATGATTGAACAAGATGGATTGCACGCAGGTTCTCCGGCCGCTTGGGTGGAGA
GGCTATTCGGCTATGACTGGGCACAACAGACAATCGGCTGCTCTGATGCCGCCGTGTTCCGGCTGTCAGC
GCAGGGGCGCCCGGTTCTTTTTGTCAAGACCGACCTGTCCGGTGCCCTGAATGAACTGCAGGACGAGGCA
GCGCGGCTATCGTGGCTGGCCACGACGGGCGTTCCTTGCGCAGCTGTGCTCGACGTTGTCACTGAAGCGG
GAAGGGACTGGCTGCTATTGGGCGAAGTGCCGGGGCAGGATCTCCTGTCATCTCACCTTGCTCCTGCCGA
GAAAGTATCCATCATGGCTGATGCAATGCGGCGGCTGCATACGCTTGATCCGGCTACCTGCCCATTCGAC
CACCAAGCGAAACATCGCATCGAGCGAGCACGTACTCGGATGGAAGCCGGTCTTGTCGATCAGGATGATC
TGGACGAAGAGCATCAGGGGCTCGCGCCAGCCGAACTGTTCGCCAGGCTCAAGGCGCGCATGCCCGACGG
CGAGGATCTCGTCGTGACCCATGGCGATGCCTGCTTGCCGAATATCATGGTGGAAAATGGCCGCTTTTCT
GGATTCATCGACTGTGGCCGGCTGGGTGTGGCGGACCGCTATCAGGACATAGCGTTGGCTACCCGTGATA
TTGCTGAAGAGCTTGGCGGCGAATGGGCTGACCGCTTCCTCGTGCTTTACGGTATCGCCGCTCCCGATTC
GCAGCGCATCGCCTTCTATCGCCTTCTTGACGAGTTCTTCTGAGCGGGACTCTGGGGTTCGAAATGACCG
ACCAAGCGACGCCCAACCTGCCATCACGAGATTTCGATTCCACCGCCGCCTTCTATGAAAGGTTGGGCTT
CGGAATCGTTTTCCGGGACGCCGGCTGGATGATCCTCCAGCGCGGGGATCTCATGCTGGAGTTCTTCGCC
CACCCCAACTTGTTTATTGCAGCTTATAATGGTTACAAATAAAGCAATAGCATCACAAATTTCACAAATA
AAGCATTTTTTTCACTGCATTCTAGTTGTGGTTTGTCCAAACTCATCAATGTATCTTATCATGTCTGTAT
ACCGTCGACCTCTAGCTAGAGCTTGGCGTAATCATGGTCATAGCTGTTTCCTGTGTGAAATTGTTATCCG
CTCACAATTCCACACAACATACGAGCCGGAAGCATAAAGTGTAAAGCCTGGGGTGCCTAATGAGTGAGCT
AACTCACATTAATTGCGTTGCGCTCACTGCCCGCTTTCCAGTCGGGAAACCTGTCGTGCCAGCTGCATTA
ATGAATCGGCCAACGCGCGGGGAGAGGCGGTTTGCGTATTGGGCGCTCTTCCGCTTCCTCGCTCACTGAC
TCGCTGCGCTCGGTCGTTCGGCTGCGGCGAGCGGTATCAGCTCACTCAAAGGCGGTAATACGGTTATCCA
CAGAATCAGGGGATAACGCAGGAAAGAACATGTGAGCAAAAGGCCAGCAAAAGGCCAGGAACCGTAAAAA
GGCCGCGTTGCTGGCGTTTTTCCATAGGCTCCGCCCCCCTGACGAGCATCACAAAAATCGACGCTCAAGT
CAGAGGTGGCGAAACCCGACAGGACTATAAAGATACCAGGCGTTTCCCCCTGGAAGCTCCCTCGTGCGCT
CTCCTGTTCCGACCCTGCCGCTTACCGGATACCTGTCCGCCTTTCTCCCTTCGGGAAGCGTGGCGCTTTC
TCATAGCTCACGCTGTAGGTATCTCAGTTCGGTGTAGGTCGTTCGCTCCAAGCTGGGCTGTGTGCACGAA
CCCCCCGTTCAGCCCGACCGCTGCGCCTTATCCGGTAACTATCGTCTTGAGTCCAACCCGGTAAGACACG
ACTTATCGCCACTGGCAGCAGCCACTGGTAACAGGATTAGCAGAGCGAGGTATGTAGGCGGTGCTACAGA
GTTCTTGAAGTGGTGGCCTAACTACGGCTACACTAGAAGAACAGTATTTGGTATCTGCGCTCTGCTGAAG
CCAGTTACCTTCGGAAAAAGAGTTGGTAGCTCTTGATCCGGCAAACAAACCACCGCTGGTAGCGGTGGTT
TTTTTGTTTGCAAGCAGCAGATTACGCGCAGAAAAAAAGGATCTCAAGAAGATCCTTTGATCTTTTCTAC
GGGGTCTGACGCTCAGTGGAACGAAAACTCACGTTAAGGGATTTTGGTCATGAGATTATCAAAAAGGATC
TTCACCTAGATCCTTTTAAATTAAAAATGAAGTTTTAAATCAATCTAAAGTATATATGAGTAAACTTGGT
CTGACAGTTACCAATGCTT
Features (pLannotate 1.2.2; 23 found; start..end, strand, type, name):
    850..954     -  promoter       AmpR promoter: bla
   1013..1065    -  misc_feature   bom (fragment): basis of mobility region from pBR322
   1220..1599    +  enhancer       CMV enhancer: human cytomegalovirus immediate early enhancer
   1600..1803    +  promoter       CMV promoter: human cytomegalovirus (CMV) immediate early promoter
   1799..1832    +  LTR            5' LTR (truncated) (fragment): truncated 5' long terminal repeat (LTR) from HIV-1
   1848..1866    +  promoter       T7 promoter: promoter for bacteriophage T7 RNA polymerase
   3741..3788    +  CDS            nucleoplasmin NLS: bipartite nuclear localization signal from nucleoplasmin
   3795..3811    +  CDS            3xHA (fragment): three tandem HA epitope tags
   3822..3838    +  CDS            3xHA (fragment): three tandem HA epitope tags
   3849..3876    +  CDS            3xHA (fragment): three tandem HA epitope tags
   3927..4151    +  polyA_signal   bGH poly(A) signal: bovine growth hormone polyadenylation signal
   4155..4176    +  promoter       SV40 promoter (fragment): SV40 enhancer and early promoter
   4197..4625    +  rep_origin     f1 ori (sequence partly withheld): f1 bacteriophage origin of replication; arrow indicates direction of (+) strand synthesis
   4639..4968    +  promoter       SV40 promoter: SV40 enhancer and early promoter
   5035..5826    +  CDS            neo: KKA2_KLEPN - Also known as kan, nptII. Experimental evidence at protein level: Swiss-Prot protein existence level 1. Resistance to kanamycin, neomycin, paromomycin, ribostamycin, butirosin and gentamicin B. From Klebsiella pneumoniae.
   5850..6008    +  CDS            ble (fragment): BLE_KLEPN - Experimental evidence at protein level: Swiss-Prot protein existence level 1. Binding protein with a strong affinity to the bleomycin family of antibiotics. Binds to CL990; an antimitotic-antibiotic compound. From Klebsiella pneumoniae.
   6003..6124    +  polyA_signal   SV40 poly(A) signal: SV40 polyadenylation signal
   6197..6213    -  protein_bind   lac operator: The lac repressor binds to the lac operator to inhibit transcription in E. coli. This inhibition can be relieved by adding lactose or isopropyl-β-D-thiogalactopyranoside (IPTG). lac repressor encoded by lacI
   6221..6251    -  promoter       lac promoter: promoter for the E. coli lac operon
   6266..6287    -  protein_bind   CAP binding site: CAP binding activates transcription in the presence of cAMP. E. coli catabolite activator protein
   6300..6392    -  CDS            lacI (fragment): lac repressor; lacI; The lac repressor binds to the lac operator to inhibit transcription in E. coli. This inhibition can be relieved by adding lactose or isopropyl-β-D-thiogalactopyranoside (IPTG).
   6575..7163    -  rep_origin     ori: high-copy-number ColE1/pMB1/pBR322/pUC origin of replication
   7334..849     -  CDS            AmpR (across the origin): β-lactamase; bla; confers resistance to ampicillin, carbenicillin, and related antibiotics
