[The description below was written by a language model from this plasmid's Addgene catalogue record and pLannotate feature annotations shown in this document.]
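Description:
pHS1742 is a 7,345-nt mammalian expression plasmid built on the pcDNA3.1 backbone for producing OrufIscB-KRK, an engineered variant of an IscB protein recovered from a human gut metagenome assembly. It is propagated in E. coli as a high-copy plasmid through a ColE1/pUC-type origin and selected with ampicillin via the β-lactamase gene and its own promoter. An f1 phage origin is also present. The backbone carries an SV40 early promoter driving the neomycin/kanamycin phosphotransferase gene, followed by an SV40 polyadenylation signal. This cassette can in principle be used for G418 selection of transfected mammalian cells.

The payload is transcribed from the CMV immediate-early enhancer and promoter and terminated by the bovine growth hormone polyadenylation signal. A T7 promoter sits just upstream of the coding region, as is standard in pcDNA3.1. According to the catalogue entry, the OrufIscB coding sequence has been modified by insertion of a REC domain from NbaCas9-1 and by three substitutions, E137K, E409R and I533K, which give the "KRK" name. The protein carries an N-terminal SV40 nuclear localization signal and a C-terminal nucleoplasmin bipartite NLS followed by a 3xHA epitope tag, which direct nuclear import and allow antibody detection. The feature table annotates only the C-terminal NLS and HA repeats. The IscB open reading frame and the N-terminal NLS are not called by the automated annotation, but the unannotated stretch between the T7 promoter and the nucleoplasmin NLS is where they would lie.

No guide (ωRNA) expression cassette is annotated or described, so the RNA component would presumably have to be supplied separately. The stated purpose is mammalian expression of this IscB variant, and the associated work concerns evolution-guided design of IscB for epigenome editing.
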