Addgene plasmid #239838: pHS1742
Purpose: OrufIscB-KRK mammalian expression
Depositing lab: Feng Zhang. Depositing organization: Broad Institute. Publication: Evolution-guided protein design of IscB for persistent epigenome editing in vivo. Kannan S, Altae-Tran H, Zhu S, Xu P, Strebinger D, Oshiro R, Faure G, Moeller L, Pham J, Mears KS, Ni HM, Macrae RK, Zhang F. Nat Biotechnol. 2025 May 7. doi: 10.1038/s41587-025-02655-3. PubMed 40335752.
Backbone
  Vector backbone: pcDNA3.1
  Vector type: Mammalian Expression
Growth in bacteria
  Bacterial resistance: Ampicillin, 100 μg/mL
  Growth temperature: 37°C
  Growth strain: NEB Stable
  Copy number: High Copy
Gene/Insert
  Gene/Insert name: OrufIscB-KRK
  Species: Human gut metagenome assembly
  Mutation: Insertion of REC domain from NbaCas9-1 + E137K/E409R/I533K
  Promoter: CMV
  Tag / fusion protein: SV40 NLS (N terminal on insert); Nucleoplasmin NLS-3xHA (C terminal on insert)
  Cloning method: Gibson Cloning
Terms and licenses: Academic/Nonprofit Terms; Industry Terms: Not Available to Industry
How to cite: pHS1742 was a gift from Feng Zhang (Addgene plasmid # 239838 ; http://n2t.net/addgene:239838 ; RRID:Addgene_239838)
